>Addgene plasmid #132207 | pDONR221_SLC6A17 | addgene full sequence | sequence record 261207 | Addgene NGS Result
CTTTCCTGCGTTATCCCCTGATTCTGTGGATAACCGTATTACCGCCTTTGAGTGAGCTGATACCGCTCGC
CGCAGCCGAACGACCGAGCGCAGCGAGTCAGTGAGCGAGGAAGCGGAAGAGCGCCCAATACGCAAACCGC
CTCTCCCCGCGCGTTGGCCGATTCATTAATGCAGCTGGCACGACAGGTTTCCCGACTGGAAAGCGGGCAG
TGAGCGCAACGCAATTAATACGCGTACCGCTAGCCAGGAAGAGTTTGTAGAAACGCAAAAAGGCCATCCG
TCAGGATGGCCTTCTGCTTAGTTTGATGCCTGGCAGTTTATGGCGGGCGTCCTGCCCGCCACCCTCCGGG
CCGTTGCTTCACAACGTTCAAATCCGCTCCCGGCGGATTTGTCCTACTCAGGAGAGCGTTCACCGACAAA
CAACAGATAAAACGAAAGGCCCAGTCTTCCGACTGAGCCTTTCGTTTTATTTGATGCCTGGCAGTTCCCT
ACTCTCGCGTTAACGCTAGCATGGATGTTTTCCCAGTCACGACGTTGTAAAACGACGGCCAGTCTTAAGC
TCGGGCCCCAAATAATGATTTTATTTTGACTGATAGTGACCTGTTCGTTGCAACACATTGATGAGCAATG
CTTTTTTATAATGCCAACTTTGTACAAAAAAGCAGGCTCCACCATGCCCAAGAACAGCAAGGTGACCCAG
CGGGAGCACAGCTCCGAGCACGTGACAGAGTCCGTGGCAGACCTGCTGGCCCTGGAGGAGCCTGTGGATT
ACAAGCAGTCCGTGCTGAACGTGGCAGGAGAGGCAGGAGGCAAGCAGAAGGCAGTGGAGGAGGAGCTGGA
CGCAGAGGATAGGCCTGCCTGGAATTCTAAGCTGCAGTACATCCTGGCACAGATCGGCTTCAGCGTGGGA
CTGGGCAACATCTGGCGCTTTCCATATCTGTGCCAGAAGAATGGCGGCGGCGCCTACCTGGTGCCTTATC
TGGTGCTGCTGATCATCATCGGCATCCCACTGTTCTTTCTGGAGCTGGCAGTGGGACAGAGGATCAGGAG
AGGAAGCATCGGCGTGTGGCACTACATCTGTCCACGCCTGGGCGGCATCGGCTTCTCTAGCTGCATCGTG
TGCCTGTTTGTGGGCCTGTACTATAACGTGATCATCGGCTGGTCTATCTTCTACTTCTTTAAGAGCTTTC
AGTATCCTCTGCCATGGAGCGAGTGCCCAGTGGTGCGGAATGGATCCGTGGCAGTGGTGGAGGCAGAGTG
TGAGAAGTCCTCTGCCACCACATACTTCTGGTATAGAGAGGCCCTGGACATCAGCGATTCCATCTCTGAG
AGCGGCGGCCTGAACTGGAAGATGACCCTGTGCCTGCTGGTGGCCTGGAGCATCGTGGGCATGGCCGTGG
TGAAGGGCATCCAGAGCTCCGGCAAAGTGATGTACTTCTCTAGCCTGTTTCCCTATGTGGTGCTGGCCTG
TTTCCTGGTGCGGGGACTGCTGCTGAGAGGAGCCGTGGACGGCATCCTGCACATGTTTACCCCCAAGCTG
GACAAGATGCTGGATCCTCAAGTGTGGAGGGAGGCCGCCACACAGGTGTTCTTTGCACTGGGACTGGGAT
TCGGAGGCGTGATCGCCTTTTCCTCTTACAACAAGCAGGACAACAATTGCCACTTCGATGCCGCCCTGGT
GTCCTTTATCAATTTCTTTACCTCTGTGCTGGCCACACTGGTGGTGTTCGCCGTGCTGGGCTTTAAGGCC
AACATCATGAATGAGAAGTGCGTGGTGGAGAACGCCGAGAAGATCCTGGGCTATCTGAACACCAATGTGC
TGTCCCGCGACCTGATCCCCCCTCACGTGAACTTCTCTCACCTGACCACAAAGGATTACATGGAGATGTA
TAATGTGATCATGACCGTGAAGGAGGACCAGTTTTCTGCCCTGGGACTGGATCCATGCCTGCTGGAGGAC
GAGCTGGATAAGAGCGTGCAGGGCACAGGCCTGGCCTTCATCGCCTTTACCGAGGCCATGACACACTTCC
CAGCCTCCCCCTTTTGGTCTGTGATGTTCTTTCTGATGCTGATCAATCTGGGCCTGGGCTCCATGATCGG
CACCATGGCCGGCATCACCACACCAATCATCGACACCTTCAAGGTGCCCAAGGAGATGTTTACAGTGGGC
TGCTGCGTGTTCGCCTTTCTGGTGGGACTGCTGTTCGTGCAGCGGTCCGGCAACTACTTCGTGACAATGT
TTGACGATTATTCTGCCACCCTGCCTCTGACACTGATCGTGATCCTGGAGAATATCGCCGTGGCCTGGAT
CTACGGCACCAAGAAGTTCATGCAGGAGCTGACAGAGATGCTGGGCTTTAGGCCCTATCGCTTCTACTTT
TATATGTGGAAGTTCGTGAGCCCTCTGTGCATGGCCGTGCTGACCACAGCCTCCATCATCCAGCTGGGAG
TGACCCCACCAGGATACAGCGCCTGGATCAAGGAGGAGGCAGCAGAGCGGTACCTGTATTTTCCTAACTG
GGCCATGGCCCTGCTGATCACCCTGATCGTGGTGGCCACACTGCCCATCCCTGTGGTGTTCGTGCTGAGA
CACTTTCACCTGCTGTCTGATGGCAGCAATACACTGTCCGTGTCTTACAAGAAGGGCCGGATGATGAAGG
ACATCTCCAACCTGGAGGAGAATGATGAGACCAGATTCATCCTGAGCAAGGTGCCATCCGAGGCCCCATC
TCCCATGCCTACACACAGGAGCTATCTGGGACCTGGAAGCACCTCCCCACTGGAGACATCTGGCAACCCA
AATGGCCGCTACGGAAGCGGATATCTGCTGGCAAGCACCCCCGAGTCCGAGCTGGACCCAGCTTTCTTGT
ACAAAGTTGGCATTATAAGAAAGCATTGCTTATCAATTTGTTGCAACGAACAGGTCACTATCAGTCAAAA
TAAAATCATTATTTGCCATCCAGCTGATATCCCCTATAGTGAGTCGTATTACATGGTCATAGCTGTTTCC
TGGCAGCTCTGGCCCGTGTCTCAAAATCTCTGATGTTACATTGCACAAGATAAAAATATATCATCATGAA
CAATAAAACTGTCTGCTTACATAAACAGTAATACAAGGGGTGTTATGAGCCATATTCAACGGGAAACGTC
GAGGCCGCGATTAAATTCCAACATGGATGCTGATTTATATGGGTATAAATGGGCTCGCGATAATGTCGGG
CAATCAGGTGCGACAATCTATCGCTTGTATGGGAAGCCCGATGCGCCAGAGTTGTTTCTGAAACATGGCA
AAGGTAGCGTTGCCAATGATGTTACAGATGAGATGGTCAGACTAAACTGGCTGACGGAATTTATGCCTCT
TCCGACCATCAAGCATTTTATCCGTACTCCTGATGATGCATGGTTACTCACCACTGCGATCCCCGGAAAA
ACAGCATTCCAGGTATTAGAAGAATATCCTGATTCAGGTGAAAATATTGTTGATGCGCTGGCAGTGTTCC
TGCGCCGGTTGCATTCGATTCCTGTTTGTAATTGTCCTTTTAACAGCGATCGCGTATTTCGTCTCGCTCA
GGCGCAATCACGAATGAATAACGGTTTGGTTGATGCGAGTGATTTTGATGACGAGCGTAATGGCTGGCCT
GTTGAACAAGTCTGGAAAGAAATGCATAAACTTTTGCCATTCTCACCGGATTCAGTCGTCACTCATGGTG
ATTTCTCACTTGATAACCTTATTTTTGACGAGGGGAAATTAATAGGTTGTATTGATGTTGGACGAGTCGG
AATCGCAGACCGATACCAGGATCTTGCCATCCTATGGAACTGCCTCGGTGAGTTTTCTCCTTCATTACAG
AAACGGCTTTTTCAAAAATATGGTATTGATAATCCTGATATGAATAAATTGCAGTTTCATTTGATGCTCG
ATGAGTTTTTCTAATCAGAATTGGTTAATTGGTTGTAACACTGGCAGAGCATTACGCTGACTTGACGGGA
CGGCGCAAGCTCATGACCAAAATCCCTTAACGTGAGTTACGCGTCGTTCCACTGAGCGTCAGACCCCGTA
GAAAAGATCAAAGGATCTTCTTGAGATCCTTTTTTTCTGCGCGTAATCTGCTGCTTGCAAACAAAAAAAC
CACCGCTACCAGCGGTGGTTTGTTTGCCGGATCAAGAGCTACCAACTCTTTTTCCGAAGGTAACTGGCTT
CAGCAGAGCGCAGATACCAAATACTGTTCTTCTAGTGTAGCCGTAGTTAGGCCACCACTTCAAGAACTCT
GTAGCACCGCCTACATACCTCGCTCTGCTAATCCTGTTACCAGTGGCTGCTGCCAGTGGCGATAAGTCGT
GTCTTACCGGGTTGGACTCAAGACGATAGTTACCGGATAAGGCGCAGCGGTCGGGCTGAACGGGGGGTTC
GTGCACACAGCCCAGCTTGGAGCGAACGACCTACACCGAACTGAGATACCTACAGCGTGAGCTATGAGAA
AGCGCCACGCTTCCCGAAGGGAGAAAGGCGGACAGGTATCCGGTAAGCGGCAGGGTCGGAACAGGAGAGC
GCACGAGGGAGCTTCCAGGGGGAAACGCCTGGTATCTTTATAGTCCTGTCGGGTTTCGCCACCTCTGACT
TGAGCGTCGATTTTTGTGATGCTCGTCAGGGGGGCGGAGCCTATGGAAAAACGCCAGCAACGCGGCCTTT
TTACGGTTCCTGGCCTTTTGCTGGCCTTTTGCTCACATGTT
Features (pLannotate 1.2.2; 10 found; start..end, strand, type, name):
    121..213     +  CDS            lacI (fragment): lac repressor; lacI; The lac repressor binds to the lac operator to inhibit transcription in E. coli. This inhibition can be relieved by adding lactose or isopropyl-β-D-thiogalactopyranoside (IPTG).
    268..295     -  terminator     rrnB T2 terminator: transcription terminator T2 from the E. coli rrnB gene
    427..470     +  terminator     rrnB T1 terminator: Escherichia coli rrnB; transcription terminator T1 from the E. coli rrnB gene
    517..553     -  CDS            lacZα (fragment): LacZα fragment of β-galactosidase; lacZ fragment
    569..668     +  protein_bind   attL1: mutant version of attL; recombination site for the Gateway® LR reaction LR Clonase™
    674..2854    +  CDS            SLC6A17: S6A17_HUMAN - Also known as NTT4. Experimental evidence at protein level: Swiss-Prot protein existence level 1. Functions as a sodium-dependent vesicular transporter selective for proline, glycine, leucine and alanine. In contrast to other members of this neurotransmitter transporter family, does not appear to be chloride-dependent (By similarity). From Homo sapiens (Human).
   2856..2955    -  protein_bind   attL2: mutant version of attL; recombination site for the Gateway® LR reaction LR Clonase™
   2973..2991    -  promoter       T7 promoter: promoter for bacteriophage T7 RNA polymerase
   3125..3934    +  CDS            KanR: aminoglycoside phosphotransferase; aph(3')-Ia; confers resistance to kanamycin in bacteria or G418 (Geneticin®) in eukaryotes
   4081..4669    +  rep_origin     ori: high-copy-number ColE1/pMB1/pBR322/pUC origin of replication
