[The description below was written by a language model from this plasmid's Addgene catalogue record and pLannotate feature annotations shown in this document.]
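Description:
pDONR221_SLC6A17 is a Gateway entry clone built on the pDONR221 backbone. It carries a codon-optimized open reading frame for human SLC6A17 (also known as NTT4 or MRT48). The sequenced plasmid is 4,731 nt and is maintained in E. coli through a high-copy ColE1/pUC-type origin of replication. Selection uses a kanamycin resistance gene encoding an aminoglycoside phosphotransferase. The catalogue lists the vector type as mammalian expression, but the feature table shows no eukaryotic promoter or polyadenylation signal. The plasmid is therefore best understood as a shuttle for the ORF rather than an expression construct in its own right, which agrees with its stated purpose.

The 2,181 bp SLC6A17 coding sequence lies between attL1 and attL2 sites. These sites are the substrates for the LR Clonase reaction, which transfers the ORF directionally and in frame into any attR-containing destination vector of the user's choice. Upstream of the cassette, the rrnB T1 and T2 terminators insulate the insert from read-through transcription originating in the backbone. A T7 promoter sits just beyond attL2, oriented towards the insert on the opposite strand. Short lacI and lacZα fragments are also annotated and appear to be backbone remnants. No epitope tags or reporters are annotated.

The encoded protein is described as a sodium-dependent vesicular transporter selective for proline, glycine, leucine and alanine, belonging to the neurotransmitter transporter family. The clone is part of a consortium collection of solute carrier ORFs, made so that researchers can subclone the transporters into custom expression vectors for functional and drug-discovery studies.
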