Addgene plasmid #132207: pDONR221_SLC6A17
Purpose: Gateway entry clone with codon-optimized ORF sequence for subcloning into custom expression vectors
Depositing lab: RESOLUTE Consortium & Giulio Superti-Furga. Depositing organization: CeMM Research Center for Molecular Medicine. Publication: The RESOLUTE consortium: unlocking SLC transporters for drug discovery. Superti-Furga G, Lackner D, Wiedmer T, Ingles-Prieto A, Barbosa B, Girardi E, Goldmann U, Gurtl B, Klavins K, Klimek C, Lindinger S, Lineiro-Retes E, Muller AC, Onstein S, Redinger G, Reil D, Sedlyarov V, Wolf G, Crawford M, Everley R, ... Steppan CM. Nat Rev Drug Discov. 2020 Jul;19(7):429-430. doi: 10.1038/d41573-020-00056-6. PubMed 32265506.
Backbone
  Vector backbone: pDONR221
  Backbone manufacturer: Thermo Fisher Scientific
  Backbone size w/o insert (bp): 2550
  Vector type: Mammalian Expression
Growth in bacteria
  Bacterial resistance: Kanamycin, 50 μg/mL
  Growth temperature: 37°C
  Growth strain: Stbl3
  Copy number: High Copy
Gene/Insert
  Gene/Insert name: SLC6A17
  Species: H. sapiens (human)
  Insert size (bp): 2181
  Entrez Gene: SLC6A17 (a.k.a. MRT48, NTT4)
  Cloning method: Gateway Cloning
  Sequencing primers: 5′ M13-fwd; 3′ M13-rev
Terms and licenses: Academic/Nonprofit Terms; Industry Terms
Depositor comments: For more information on the full Resolute plasmid collection, please see www.addgene.org/depositor-collections/re-solute/. Please provide your feedback on this plasmid to the RESOLUTE consortium by filling out their RESOLUTE repository feedback form: https://forms.office.com/Pages/ResponsePage.aspx?id=0e05yklzmkS7rjFGQL4N7z4feCLQvEJAmVcOCM_u885UN1JJRko0Ukg4TVQwNTZLOUxPQVJWT1NHUCQlQCN0PWcu
How to cite: pDONR221_SLC6A17 was a gift from RESOLUTE Consortium & Giulio Superti-Furga (Addgene plasmid # 132207 ; http://n2t.net/addgene:132207 ; RRID:Addgene_132207)
