>Addgene plasmid #132207 | pDONR221_SLC6A17 | depositor partial sequence | sequence record 253814 | Codon-optimized ORF of SLC6A17
ATGCCCAAGAACAGCAAGGTGACCCAGCGGGAGCACAGCTCCGAGCACGTGACAGAGTCCGTGGCAGACC
TGCTGGCCCTGGAGGAGCCTGTGGATTACAAGCAGTCCGTGCTGAACGTGGCAGGAGAGGCAGGAGGCAA
GCAGAAGGCAGTGGAGGAGGAGCTGGACGCAGAGGATAGGCCTGCCTGGAATTCTAAGCTGCAGTACATC
CTGGCACAGATCGGCTTCAGCGTGGGACTGGGCAACATCTGGCGCTTTCCATATCTGTGCCAGAAGAATG
GCGGCGGCGCCTACCTGGTGCCTTATCTGGTGCTGCTGATCATCATCGGCATCCCACTGTTCTTTCTGGA
GCTGGCAGTGGGACAGAGGATCAGGAGAGGAAGCATCGGCGTGTGGCACTACATCTGTCCACGCCTGGGC
GGCATCGGCTTCTCTAGCTGCATCGTGTGCCTGTTTGTGGGCCTGTACTATAACGTGATCATCGGCTGGT
CTATCTTCTACTTCTTTAAGAGCTTTCAGTATCCTCTGCCATGGAGCGAGTGCCCAGTGGTGCGGAATGG
ATCCGTGGCAGTGGTGGAGGCAGAGTGTGAGAAGTCCTCTGCCACCACATACTTCTGGTATAGAGAGGCC
CTGGACATCAGCGATTCCATCTCTGAGAGCGGCGGCCTGAACTGGAAGATGACCCTGTGCCTGCTGGTGG
CCTGGAGCATCGTGGGCATGGCCGTGGTGAAGGGCATCCAGAGCTCCGGCAAAGTGATGTACTTCTCTAG
CCTGTTTCCCTATGTGGTGCTGGCCTGTTTCCTGGTGCGGGGACTGCTGCTGAGAGGAGCCGTGGACGGC
ATCCTGCACATGTTTACCCCCAAGCTGGACAAGATGCTGGATCCTCAAGTGTGGAGGGAGGCCGCCACAC
AGGTGTTCTTTGCACTGGGACTGGGATTCGGAGGCGTGATCGCCTTTTCCTCTTACAACAAGCAGGACAA
CAATTGCCACTTCGATGCCGCCCTGGTGTCCTTTATCAATTTCTTTACCTCTGTGCTGGCCACACTGGTG
GTGTTCGCCGTGCTGGGCTTTAAGGCCAACATCATGAATGAGAAGTGCGTGGTGGAGAACGCCGAGAAGA
TCCTGGGCTATCTGAACACCAATGTGCTGTCCCGCGACCTGATCCCCCCTCACGTGAACTTCTCTCACCT
GACCACAAAGGATTACATGGAGATGTATAATGTGATCATGACCGTGAAGGAGGACCAGTTTTCTGCCCTG
GGACTGGATCCATGCCTGCTGGAGGACGAGCTGGATAAGAGCGTGCAGGGCACAGGCCTGGCCTTCATCG
CCTTTACCGAGGCCATGACACACTTCCCAGCCTCCCCCTTTTGGTCTGTGATGTTCTTTCTGATGCTGAT
CAATCTGGGCCTGGGCTCCATGATCGGCACCATGGCCGGCATCACCACACCAATCATCGACACCTTCAAG
GTGCCCAAGGAGATGTTTACAGTGGGCTGCTGCGTGTTCGCCTTTCTGGTGGGACTGCTGTTCGTGCAGC
GGTCCGGCAACTACTTCGTGACAATGTTTGACGATTATTCTGCCACCCTGCCTCTGACACTGATCGTGAT
CCTGGAGAATATCGCCGTGGCCTGGATCTACGGCACCAAGAAGTTCATGCAGGAGCTGACAGAGATGCTG
GGCTTTAGGCCCTATCGCTTCTACTTTTATATGTGGAAGTTCGTGAGCCCTCTGTGCATGGCCGTGCTGA
CCACAGCCTCCATCATCCAGCTGGGAGTGACCCCACCAGGATACAGCGCCTGGATCAAGGAGGAGGCAGC
AGAGCGGTACCTGTATTTTCCTAACTGGGCCATGGCCCTGCTGATCACCCTGATCGTGGTGGCCACACTG
CCCATCCCTGTGGTGTTCGTGCTGAGACACTTTCACCTGCTGTCTGATGGCAGCAATACACTGTCCGTGT
CTTACAAGAAGGGCCGGATGATGAAGGACATCTCCAACCTGGAGGAGAATGATGAGACCAGATTCATCCT
GAGCAAGGTGCCATCCGAGGCCCCATCTCCCATGCCTACACACAGGAGCTATCTGGGACCTGGAAGCACC
TCCCCACTGGAGACATCTGGCAACCCAAATGGCCGCTACGGAAGCGGATATCTGCTGGCAAGCACCCCCG
AGTCCGAGCTG
